>Addgene plasmid #152570 | pGBW-m4133826 | addgene full sequence | sequence record 400984 | Addgene NGS Result
CGTTACATAACTTACGGTAAATGGCCCGCCTGGCTGACCGCCCAACGACCCCCGCCCATTGACGTCAATA
ATGACGTATGTTCCCATAGTAACGCCAATAGGGACTTTCCATTGACGTCAATGGGTGGAGTATTTACGGT
AAACTGCCCACTTGGCAGTACATCAAGTGTATCATATGCCAAGTACGCCCCCTATTGACGTCAATGACGG
TAAATGGCCCGCCTGGCATTATGCCCAGTACATGACCTTATGGGACTTTCCTACTTGGCAGTACATCTAC
GTATTAGTCATCGCTATTACCATGCTGATGCGGTTTTGGCAGTACATCAATGGGCGTGGATAGCGGTTTG
ACTCACGGGGATTTCCAAGTCTCCACCCCATTGACGTCAATGGGAGTTTGTTTTGGCACCAAAATCAACG
GGACTTTCCAAAATGTCGTAACAACTCCGCCCCATTGACGCAAATGGGCGGTAGGCGTGTACGGTGGGAG
GTCTATATAAGCAGAGCTGGTTTAGTGAACCGTCAGATCAGATCTTTGTCGATCCTACCATCCACTCGAC
ACACCCGCCAGCGGCCGCCACCATGGGTTTTAGAAAAATGGCATTCCCATCTGGTAAAGTTGAGGGTTGT
ATGGTACAAGTAACTTGTGGTACAACTACACTTAACGGTCTTTGGCTTGATGACGTAGTTTACTGTCCAA
GACATGTGATCTGCACCTCTGAAGACATGCTTAACCCTAATTATGAAGATTTACTCATTCGTAAGTCTAA
TCATAATTTCTTGGTACAGGCTGGTAATGTTCAACTCAGGGTTATTGGACATTCTATGCAAAATTGTGTA
CTTAAGCTTAAGGTTGATACAGCCAATCCTAAGACACCTAAGTATAAGTTTGTTCGCATTCAACCAGGAC
AGACTTTTTCAGTGTTAGCTTGTTACAATGGTTCACCATCTGGTGTTTACCAATGTGCTATGAGGCCCAA
TTTCACTATTAAGGGTTCATTCCTTAATGGTTCATGTGGTAGTGTTGGTTTTAACATAGATTATGACTGT
GTCTCTTTTTGTTACATGCACCATATGGAATTACCAACTGGAGTTCATGCTGGCACAGACTTAGAAGGTA
ACTTTTATGGACCTTTTGTTGACAGGCAAACAGCACAAGCAGCTGGTACGGACACAACTATTACAGTTAA
TGTTTTAGCTTGGTTGTACGCTGCTGTTATAAATGGAGACAGGTGGTTTCTCAATCGATTTACCACAACT
CTTAATGACTTTAACCTTGTGGCTATGAAGTACAATTATGAACCTCTAACACAAGACCATGTTGACATAC
TAGGACCTCTTTCTGCTCAAACTGGAATTGCCGTTTTAGATATGTGTGCTTCATTAAAAGAATTACTGCA
AAATGGTATGAATGGACGTACCATATTGGGTAGTGCTTTATTAGAAGATGAATTTACACCTTTTGATGTT
GTTAGACAATGCTCAGGTGTTACTTTCGAAAACCTTTACTTTCAGTCGTACCCCTATGACGTACCAGATT
ATGCGTAAGGATCCGCAGGCCTCTGCTAGCTTGACTGACTGAGATACAGCGTACCTTCAGCTCACAGACA
TGATAAGATACATTGATGAGTTTGGACAAACCACAACTAGAATGCAGTGAAAAAAATGCTTTATTTGTGA
AATTTGTGATGCTATTGCTTTATTTGTAACCATTATAAGCTGCAATAAACAAGTTAACAACAACAATTGC
ATTCATTTTATGTTTCAGGTTCAGGGGGAGGTGTGGGAGGTTTTTTAAAGCAAGTAAAACCTCTACAAAT
GTGGTATTGGCCCATCTCTATCGGTATCGTAGCATAACCCCTTGGGGCCTCTAAACGGGTCTTGAGGGGT
TTTTTGTGCCCCTCGGGCCGGATTGCTATCTACCGGCATTGGCGCAGAAAAAAATGCCTGATGCGACGCT
GCGCGTCTTATACTCCCACATATGCCAGATTCAGCAACGGATACGGCTTCCCCAACTTGCCCACTTCCAT
ACGTGTCCTCCTTACCAGAAATTTATCCTTAAGGTCGTCAGCTATCCTGCAGGCGATCTCTCGATTTCGA
TCAAGACATTCCTTTAATGGTCTTTTCTGGACACCACTAGGGGTCAGAAGTAGTTCATCAAACTTTCTTC
CCTCCCTAATCTCATTGGTTACCTTGGGCTATCGAAACTTAATTAACCAGTCAAGTCAGCTACTTGGCGA
GATCGACTTGTCTGGGTTTCGACTACGCTCAGAATTGCGTCAGTCAAGTTCGATCTGGTCCTTGCTATTG
CACCCGTTCTCCGATTACGAGTTTCATTTAAATCATGTGAGCAAAAGGCCAGCAAAAGGCCAGGAACCGT
AAAAAGGCCGCGTTGCTGGCGTTTTTCCATAGGCTCCGCCCCCCTGACGAGCATCACAAAAATCGACGCT
CAAGTCAGAGGTGGCGAAACCCGACAGGACTATAAAGATACCAGGCGTTTCCCCCTGGAAGCTCCCTCGT
GCGCTCTCCTGTTCCGACCCTGCCGCTTACCGGATACCTGTCCGCCTTTCTCCCTTCGGGAAGCGTGGCG
CTTTCTCATAGCTCACGCTGTAGGTATCTCAGTTCGGTGTAGGTCGTTCGCTCCAAGCTGGGCTGTGTGC
ACGAACCCCCCGTTCAGCCCGACCGCTGCGCCTTATCCGGTAACTATCGTCTTGAGTCCAACCCGGTAAG
ACACGACTTATCGCCACTGGCAGCAGCCACTGGTAACAGGATTAGCAGAGCGAGGTATGTAGGCGGTGCT
ACAGAGTTCTTGAAGTGGTGGCCTAACTACGGCTACACTAGAAGAACAGTATTTGGTATCTGCGCTCTGC
TGAAGCCAGTTACCTTCGGAAAAAGAGTTGGTAGCTCTTGATCCGGCAAACAAACCACCGCTGGTAGCGG
TGGTTTTTTTGTTTGCAAGCAGCAGATTACGCGCAGAAAAAAAGGATCTCAAGAAGATCCTTTGATCTTT
TCTACGGGGTCTGACGCTCAGTGGAACGAAAACTCACGTTAAGGGATTTTGGTCATGAGATTATCAAAAA
GGATCTTCACCTAGATCCTTTTAAATTAAAAATGAAGTTTTAAATCAATCTAAAGTATATATGAGTAAAC
TTGGTCTGACAGTTACCAATGCTTAATCAGTGAGGCACCTATCTCAGCGATCTGTCTATTTCGTTCATCC
ATAGTTGCATTTAAATTTCCGAACTCTCCAAGGCCCTCGTCGGAAAATCTTCAAACCTTTCGTCCGATCC
ATCTTGCAGGCTACCTCTCGAACGAACTATCGCAAGTCTCTTGGCCGGCCTTGCGCCTTGGCTATTGCTT
GGCAGCGCCTATCGCCAGGTATTACTCCAATCCCGAATATCCGAGATCGGGATCACCCGAGAGAAGTTCA
ACCTACATCCTCAATCCCGATCTATCCGAGATCCGAGGAATATCGAAATCGGGGCGCGCCTGGCCTCCGC
GCCGGGTTTTGGCGCCTCCCGCGGGCGCCCCCCTCGTCACGGCGAGCGCTGCCACGTCAGACGAAGGGCG
CAGGAGCGTCCTGATCCTTCCGCCCGGACGCTCAGGACAGCGGCCCGCTGCTCATAAGACTCGGCCTTAG
AACCCCAGTATCAGCAGAAGGACATTTTAGGACGGGACTTGGGTGACTCTAGGGCACTGGTTTTCTTTCC
AGAGAGCGGAACAGGCGAGGAAAAGTAGTCCCTTCTCGGCGATTCTGCGGAGGGATCTCCGTGGGGCGGT
GAACGCCGATGATTATATAAGGACGCGCCGGGTGTGGCACAGCTAGTTCCGTCGCAGCCGGGATTTGGGT
CGCGGTTCTTGTTTGTGGATCGCTGTGATCGTCACTTGGTGAGTAGCGGGCTGCTGGGCTGGCCGGGGCT
TTCGTGGCCGCCGGGCCGCTCGGTGGGACGGAAGCGTGTGGAGAGACCGCCAAGGGCTGTAGTCTGGGTC
CGCGAGCAAGGTTGCCCTGAACTGGGGGTTGGGGGGAGCGCAGCAAAATGGCGGCTGTTCCCGAGTCTTG
AATGGAAGACGCTTGTGAGGCGGGCTGTGAGGTCGTTGAAACAAGGTGGGGGGCATGGTGGGCGGCAAGA
ACCCAAGGTCTTGAGCCCTTCGCTAATGCGGGAAAGCTCTTATTCGGGTGAGATGGGCTGGGCACCATCT
GGGGACCCTGACGTGAAGTTTGTCACTGACTGGAGAACTCGGTTTGTCGTCTGTTGCGGGGGCGGCAGTT
ATGGCGGTGCCGTTGGGCAGTGCACCCGTACCTTTGGGAGCGCGCGCCCTCGTCGTGTCGTGACGTCACC
CGTTCTGTTGGCTTATAATGCAGGGTGGGGCCACCTGCCGGTAGGTGTGCGGTAGGCTTTTCTCCGTCGC
AGGACGCAGGGTTCGGGCCTAGGGTAGGCTCTCCTGAATCGACAGGCGCCGGACCTCTGGTGAGGGGAGG
GATAAGTGAGGCGTCAGTTTCTTTGGTCGGTTTTATGTACCTATCTTCTTAAGTAGCTGAAGCTCCGGTT
TTGAACTATGCGCTCGGGGTTGGCGAGTGTGTTTTGTGAAGTTTTTTAGGCACCTTTTGAAATGTAATCA
TTTGGGTCAATATGTAATTTTCAGTGTTAGACTTGTAAATTGTCCGCTAAATTCTGGCCGTTTTTGGCTT
TTTTGTTAGACAACATGGGTAAAAAGCCTGAACTCACCGCGACGTCTGTCGAGAAGTTTCTGATCGAAAA
GTTCGACAGCGTCTCCGACCTGATGCAGCTCTCGGAGGGCGAAGAATCTCGTGCTTTCAGCTTCGATGTA
GGAGGGCGTGGATATGTCCTGCGGGTAAATAGCTGCGCCGATGGTTTCTACAAAGATCGTTATGTTTATC
GGCACTTTGCATCCGCCGCGCTCCCGATTCCGGAAGTGCTTGACATTGGGGAGTTCAGCGAGAGCCTGAC
CTATTGCATCTCCCGCCGTGCACAGGGTGTCACGTTGCAAGACCTGCCTGAAACCGAACTGCCCGCTGTT
CTGCAGCCGGTCGCGGAGGCAATGGATGCCATCGCTGCCGCCGATCTTAGCCAGACGAGCGGGTTCGGCC
CATTCGGACCGCAAGGAATCGGTCAATACACTACATGGCGTGATTTCATATGCGCGATTGCTGATCCCCA
TGTGTATCACTGGCAAACTGTGATGGACGACACCGTCAGTGCGTCCGTCGCGCAGGCTCTCGATGAGCTG
ATGCTTTGGGCCGAGGACTGCCCCGAAGTCCGGCACCTCGTGCACGCGGATTTCGGCTCCAACAATGTCC
TGACGGACAATGGCCGCATAACAGCGGTCATTGACTGGAGCGAGGCGATGTTCGGGGATTCCCAATACGA
GGTCGCCAACATCTTCTTCTGGAGGCCGTGGTTGGCTTGTATGGAGCAGCAGACGCGCTACTTCGAGCGG
AGGCATCCGGAGCTTGCAGGATCGCCCCGGCTCCGGGCGTATATGCTCCGCATTGGTCTTGACCAACTCT
ATCAGAGCTTGGTTGACGGCAATTTCGATGATGCAGCTTGGGCGCAGGGTCGATGCGACGCAATCGTCCG
ATCCGGAGCCGGGACTGTCGGGCGTACACAAATCGCCCGCAGAAGCGCCGCCGTCTGGACCGATGGCTGT
GTAGAAGTACTCGCCGATAGTGGAAACCGACGCCCCAGCACTCGTCCGAGGGCAAAGGAATAAGCTAGTA
TGTAAGCCTAGTCTTAGATAATAAAATCGCTATCCATCGAAGATGGATGTGTGTTGGTTTTTTGTGTGTG
TAACGCTAGGCGCGCCTGGTGTACCGAGAACGATCCTCTCAGTGCGAGTCTCGACGATCCATATCGTTGC
TTGGCAGTCAGCCAGTCGGAATCCAGCTTGGGACCCAGGAAGTCCAATCGTCAGATATTGTACTCAAGCC
TGGTCACGGCAGCGTACCGATCTGTTTAAACCTAGATATTGATAGTCTGATCGGTCAACGTATAATCGAG
TCCTAGCTTTTGCAAACATCTATCAAGAGACAGGATCAGCAGGAGGCTTTCGCATGAGTATTCAACATTT
CCGTGTCGCCCTTATTCCCTTTTTTGCGGCATTTTGCCTTCCTGTTTTTGCTCACCCAGAAACGCTGGTG
AAAGTAAAAGATGCTGAAGATCAGTTGGGTGCGCGAGTGGGTTACATCGAACTGGATCTCAACAGCGGTA
AGATCCTTGAGAGTTTTCGCCCCGAAGAACGCTTTCCAATGATGAGCACTTTTAAAGTTCTGCTATGTGG
CGCGGTATTATCCCGTATTGACGCCGGGCAAGAGCAACTCGGTCGCCGCATACACTATTCTCAGAATGAC
TTGGTTGAGTATTCACCAGTCACAGAAAAGCATCTTACGGATGGCATGACAGTAAGAGAATTATGCAGTG
CTGCCATAACCATGAGTGATAACACTGCGGCCAACTTACTTCTGACAACGATTGGAGGACCGAAGGAGCT
AACCGCTTTTTTGCACAACATGGGGGATCATGTAACTCGCCTTGATCGTTGGGAACCGGAGCTGAATGAA
GCCATACCAAACGACGAGCGTGACACCACGATGCCTGTAGCAATGGCAACAACCTTGCGTAAACTATTAA
CTGGCGAACTACTTACTCTAGCTTCCCGGCAACAGTTGATAGACTGGATGGAGGCGGATAAAGTTGCAGG
ACCACTTCTGCGCTCGGCCCTTCCGGCTGGCTGGTTTATTGCTGATAAATCTGGAGCCGGTGAGCGTGGG
TCTCGCGGTATCATTGCAGCACTGGGGCCAGATGGTAAGCCCTCCCGTATCGTAGTTATCTACACGACGG
GGAGTCAGGCAACTATGGATGAACGAAATAGACAGATCGCTGAGATAGGTGCCTCACTGATTAAGCATTG
GTAACCGATTCTAGGTGCATTGGCGCAGAAAAAAATGCCTGATGCGACGCTGCGCGTCTTATACTCCCAC
ATATGCCAGATTCAGCAACGGATACGGCTTCCCCAACTTGCCCACTTCCATACGTGTCCTCCTTACCAGA
AATTTATCCTTAAGATCCCGAATCGTTTAAACTCGACTCTGGCTCTATCGAATCTCCGTCGTTTCGAGCT
TACGCGAACAGCCGTGGCGCTCATTTGCTCGTCGGGCATCGAATCTCGTCAGCTATCGTCAGCTTACCTT
TTTGGCAGCGATCGCGGCTCCCGACATCTTGGACCATTAGCTCCACAGGTATCTTCTTCCCTCTAGTGGT
CATAACAGCAGCTTCAGCTACCTCTCAATTCAAAAAACCCCTCAAGACCCGTTTAGAGGCCCCAAGGGGT
TATGCTATCAATCGTTGCGTTACACACACAAAAAACCAACACACATCCATCTTCGATGGATAGCGATTTT
ATTATCTAACTGCTGATCGAGTGTAGCCAGATCTAGTAATCAATTACGGGGTCATTAGTTCATAGCCCAT
ATATGGAGTTCCG
Features (pLannotate 1.2.2; 20 found; start..end, strand, type, name):
      1..304     +  enhancer       CMV enhancer: human cytomegalovirus immediate early enhancer
    377..394     -  promoter       CMV promoter (fragment): human cytomegalovirus (CMV) immediate early promoter
    457..508     +  promoter       CMVd2 promoter: truncated human cytomegalovirus (CMV) immediate early promoter that yields moderately reduced expression relative to the full-length promoter
    586..1500    +  CDS            R1A_SARS2 (fragment): Experimental evidence at protein level: Swiss-Prot protein existence level 1. [Non-structural protein 10]: Plays a pivotal role in viral transcription by stimulating both nsp14 3'-5' exoribonuclease and nsp16 2'-O-methyltransferase activities. Therefore plays an essential role in viral mRNAs cap methylation. From Severe acute respiratory syndrome coronavirus 2 (2019-nCoV) (SARS-CoV-2).
   1614..1735    -  polyA_signal   SV40 poly(A) signal: SV40 polyadenylation signal
   1758..1827    -  CDS            large T antigen (fragment): large T antigen from SV40 (simian virus 40)
   1850..1896    +  terminator     T7 terminator: transcription terminator for bacteriophage T7 RNA polymerase
   1926..2062    +  terminator     rrnG terminator: transcription terminator from the E. coli ribosomal RNA rrnG operon (Albrechtsen et al., 1991)
   2107..2178    +  misc_feature   3' β-globin insulator: insulator downstream of the human β-globin locus (Farrell et al., 2002)
   2404..2992    -  rep_origin     ori: high-copy-number ColE1/pMB1/pBR322/pUC origin of replication
   3164..3228    -  CDS            bla(M) (fragment): β-lactamase lacking the signal sequence; bla(M); allows cytosolic expression of β-lactamase
   3492..4701    +  promoter       UbC promoter: human ubiquitin C promoter
   4711..5732    +  CDS            HygR (fragment): hygromycin B phosphotransferase confers resistance to hygromycin
   5760..5808    +  polyA_signal   poly(A) signal: synthetic polyadenylation signal
   6074..6934    +  CDS            AmpR: β-lactamase; bla; confers resistance to ampicillin, carbenicillin, and related antibiotics
   6947..7083    +  terminator     rrnG terminator: transcription terminator from the E. coli ribosomal RNA rrnG operon (Albrechtsen et al., 1991)
   7235..7306    +  misc_feature   5' β-globin insulator: insulator upstream of the human β-globin locus (Farrell et al., 2002)
   7311..7357    -  terminator     T7 terminator: transcription terminator for bacteriophage T7 RNA polymerase
   7375..7423    -  polyA_signal   poly(A) signal: synthetic polyadenylation signal
   7454..7503    +  enhancer       CMV enhancer (fragment): human cytomegalovirus immediate early enhancer
