[The description below was written by a language model from this plasmid's Addgene catalogue record and pLannotate feature annotations shown in this document.]
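Description:
pGBW-m4133826 is a mammalian expression plasmid built on the pTwist_CMV_Hygro_6 backbone that carries the wild-type SARS-CoV-2 3C-like proteinase (nsp5, the main protease), a mature cleavage product of the ORF1ab polyprotein. The roughly 0.9 kb coding sequence sits downstream of the human cytomegalovirus immediate-early enhancer and promoter, which drive strong constitutive transcription in mammalian cells. The automated annotation detects it as a fragment of the SARS-CoV-2 replicase polyprotein 1a. The functional text attached to that hit describes nsp10, but this is generic polyprotein annotation rather than a statement about this insert. According to the catalogue entry, the backbone supplies a C-terminal TEV protease cleavage site followed by an HA epitope, allowing immunodetection or affinity capture of the protein and optional removal of the tag. These short elements are not individually called in the feature table. An SV40 polyadenylation signal lies downstream of the expression cassette.

A second mammalian cassette places the hygromycin B phosphotransferase gene under the human ubiquitin C promoter with a synthetic poly(A) signal, so that transfected cells can be selected with hygromycin, for example to derive stable lines. For propagation in E. coli the plasmid has a high-copy ColE1/pUC-type origin and a β-lactamase gene conferring ampicillin resistance. The backbone also contains bacterial rrnG and T7 terminators, additional synthetic poly(A) signals and short β-globin insulator elements flanking the functional units, which presumably limit transcriptional read-through between cassettes. The sequenced record of about 7.5 kb is consistent with the stated backbone and insert sizes. The construct is suited to expressing tagged nsp5 in mammalian cells.
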