Addgene plasmid #152570: pGBW-m4133826
Purpose: Mammalian expression plasmid for SARS-CoV-2 3C-like proteinase
Depositing lab: Ginkgo Bioworks & Benjie Chen. Depositing organization: Ginkgo Bioworks.
Backbone
  Vector backbone: pTwist_CMV_Hygro_6
  Backbone size w/o insert (bp): 6525
  Vector type: Mammalian Expression
  Selectable markers: Hygromycin
Growth in bacteria
  Bacterial resistance: Ampicillin, 100 μg/mL
  Growth temperature: 37°C
  Growth strain: DH5alpha
  Copy number: High Copy
Gene/Insert
  Gene/Insert name: SARS-CoV-2 3C-like proteinase (alt name: nsp5)
  Species: Severe acute respiratory syndrome coronavirus 2
  Insert size (bp): 911
  Mutation: wt
  Entrez Gene: ORF1ab (a.k.a. GU280_gp01)
  Promoter: CMV
  Tag / fusion protein: Cleavable TEV;HA (C terminal on backbone)
  Cloning method: Unknown
Resource information
  A portion of this plasmid was derived from a plasmid made by: GinkgoBioworks
Depositor comments: NCBI reference sequence: YP_009725301.1
How to cite: pGBW-m4133826 was a gift from Ginkgo Bioworks & Benjie Chen (Addgene plasmid # 152570 ; http://n2t.net/addgene:152570 ; RRID:Addgene_152570)
